Addgene plasmid #132938: pPU-huTRIMmiR30-TRIM5
Purpose: All-in-one huTRIM5 rescue-TRIM5 shRNA knockdown
Depositing lab: Jeremy Luban. Depositing organization: University of Massachusetts, Worcester. Publication: Cyclophilin A protects HIV-1 from restriction by human TRIM5alpha. Kim K, Dauphin A, Komurlu S, McCauley SM, Yurkovetskiy L, Carbone C, Diehl WE, Strambio-De-Castillia C, Campbell EM, Luban J. Nat Microbiol. 2019 Dec;4(12):2044-2051. doi: 10.1038/s41564-019-0592-5. Epub 2019 Oct 21. PubMed 31636416.
Backbone
  Vector backbone: pPU-Empty-miR30
  Vector type: Mammalian Expression, Lentiviral, RNAi
  Selectable markers: Puromycin
Growth in bacteria
  Bacterial resistance: Ampicillin, 100 μg/mL
  Growth temperature: 30°C
  Growth strain: NEB Stable
  Copy number: High Copy
Gene/Insert
  Gene/Insert name: human TRIM5
  gRNA/shRNA sequence: TGCCAAGCATGCCTCACTGCAA
  Species: H. sapiens (human)
  Promoter: SFFV
  Cloning method: Restriction Enzyme; 5′ cloning site XhoI (unknown if destroyed); 3′ cloning site EcoRI (unknown if destroyed)
Terms and licenses: Academic/Nonprofit Terms; Industry Terms: Not Available to Industry
How to cite: pPU-huTRIMmiR30-TRIM5 was a gift from Jeremy Luban (Addgene plasmid # 132938 ; http://n2t.net/addgene:132938 ; RRID:Addgene_132938)
