[The description below was written by a language model from this plasmid's Addgene catalogue record and pLannotate feature annotations shown in this document.]
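Description:
pPU-huTRIMmiR30-TRIM5 is an HIV-1-based lentiviral transfer vector built on the pPU-Empty-miR30 backbone, designed as an all-in-one knockdown-and-rescue construct for human TRIM5. In bacteria it is maintained through a high-copy ColE1/pUC-type origin with ampicillin resistance (bla). The viral portion begins with SV40 and CMV enhancer/promoter elements placed upstream of a truncated 5' LTR, an arrangement that typically drives genomic RNA production in packaging cells. This is followed by the Ψ packaging signal with a gag fragment, the Rev response element for Rev-dependent nuclear export, and a cPPT/CTS. A second truncated LTR closes the provirus at the 3' end. No WPRE is annotated.

The payload is a single SFFV promoter-driven transcription unit. Its annotated coding regions abut one another: puromycin N-acetyltransferase, a ubiquitin unit, and the human TRIM5 coding sequence. This layout suggests a fusion polyprotein in which cleavage after ubiquitin by cellular deubiquitinases would release the selection marker and TRIM5 as separate proteins, although the record does not state this explicitly. Downstream of TRIM5, on the same transcript, miR-30a 5' and 3' flanking sequences frame a short hairpin targeting TRIM5, so that the microRNA pathway processes it into an active shRNA. The catalogue lists XhoI and EcoRI as the cloning sites.

Transduced mammalian cells can be selected with puromycin. According to the stated purpose, endogenous TRIM5 is knocked down while vector-encoded TRIM5 is supplied as a rescue, which implies that the transgene escapes the shRNA, though the record does not say how. The associated work concerns restriction of HIV-1 by human TRIM5α and its protection by cyclophilin A.
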