Features (pLannotate 1.2.2; 21 found; start..end, strand, type, name):
     64..393     +  promoter       SV40 promoter: SV40 enhancer and early promoter
    405..784     +  enhancer       CMV enhancer: human cytomegalovirus immediate early enhancer
    785..984     +  promoter       CMV promoter: human cytomegalovirus (CMV) immediate early promoter
   1002..1182    +  LTR            5' LTR (truncated): truncated 5' long terminal repeat (LTR) from HIV-1
   1229..1354    +  misc_feature   HIV-1 Ψ: packaging signal of human immunodeficiency virus type 1
   1338..1676    +  CDS            HIV-1 gag (fragment): gag protein from human immunodeficiency virus 1; gag
   1851..2084    +  misc_feature   RRE: The Rev response element (RRE) of HIV-1 allows for Rev-dependent mRNA export from the nucleus to the cytoplasm.
   2461..2561    +  CDS            Rev (fragment): human immunodeficiency virus 1 (HIV-1) Rev protein; rev; enhances nuclear export of unspliced and incompletely spliced viral mRNAs
   2611..2728    +  misc_feature   cPPT/CTS: central polypurine tract and central termination sequence of HIV-1
   2865..3272    +  promoter       SFFV promoter: spleen focus-forming virus long terminal repeat (LTR) promoter
   3287..3883    +  CDS            PuroR: puromycin N-acetyltransferase; pac from Streptomyces alboniger; confers resistance to puromycin
   3884..4111    +  CDS            UBIQ_CERCA: Experimental evidence at protein level: Swiss-Prot protein existence level 1. Ubiquitin exists either covalently attached to another protein, or free (unanchored). When covalently bound, it is conjugated to target proteins via an isopeptide bond either as a monomer (monoubiquitin), a polymer linked via different Lys residues of the ubiquitin (polyubiquitin chains) or a linear polymer linked via the initiator Met of the ubiquitin (linear polyubiquitin chains). Polyubiquitin chains, when attached to a target protein, have different functions depending on the Lys residue of the ubiquitin that is
   4112..5590    +  CDS            TRIM5: TRIM5_HUMAN - Also known as RNF88. Experimental evidence at protein level: Swiss-Prot protein existence level 1. Capsid-specific restriction factor that prevents infection from non-host-adapted retroviruses. Blocks viral replication early in the life cycle, after viral entry but before reverse transcription. In addition to acting as a capsid-specific restriction factor, also acts as a pattern recognition receptor that activates innate immune signaling in response to the retroviral capsid lattice. Binding to the viral capsid triggers its E3 ubiquitin ligase activity, and in concert with the het
   5606..5651    +  ncRNA          5' miR-30a (fragment): sequence upstream of the 71-nt precursor of the human miR-30a microRNA (Zeng et al., 2002) miRNA
   5721..5746    +  ncRNA          3' miR-30a (fragment): sequence downstream of the 71-nt precursor of the human miR-30a microRNA (Zeng et al., 2002) miRNA
   5776..5795    +  misc_feature   cPPT/CTS (fragment): central polypurine tract and central termination sequence of HIV-1
   5827..6007    +  LTR            5' LTR (truncated): truncated 5' long terminal repeat (LTR) from HIV-1
   6078..6666    -  rep_origin     ori: high-copy-number ColE1/pMB1/pBR322/pUC origin of replication
   6837..7697    -  CDS            AmpR: β-lactamase; bla; confers resistance to ampicillin, carbenicillin, and related antibiotics
   7698..7802    -  promoter       AmpR promoter: bla
   7861..7913    -  misc_feature   bom (fragment): basis of mobility region from pBR322
>Addgene plasmid #132938 | pPU-huTRIMmiR30-TRIM5 | addgene full sequence | sequence record 259345 | Addgene NGS Result
GCTTAGGGTTAGGCGTTTTGCGCTGCTTCGCGATGTACGGGCCAGATATACGCGCTGTGGAATGTGTGTC
AGTTAGGGTGTGGAAAGTCCCCAGGCTCCCCAGCAGGCAGAAGTATGCAAAGCATGCATCTCAATTAGTC
AGCAACCAGGTGTGGAAAGTCCCCAGGCTCCCCAGCAGGCAGAAGTATGCAAAGCATGCATCTCAATTAG
TCAGCAACCATAGTCCCGCCCCTAACTCCGCCCATCCCGCCCCTAACTCCGCCCAGTTCCGCCCATTCTC
CGCCCCATGGCTGACTAATTTTTTTTATTTATGCAGAGGCCGAGGCCGCCTCTGCCTCTGAGCTATTCCA
GAAGTAGTGAGGAGGCTTTTTTGGAGGCCTAGGCTTTTGCAAAAAGCTCGCGTTGACATTGATTATTGAC
TAGTTATTAATAGTAATCAATTACGGGGTCATTAGTTCATAGCCCATATATGGAGTTCCGCGTTACATAA
CTTACGGTAAATGGCCCGCCTGGCTGACCGCCCAACGACCCCCGCCCATTGACGTCAATAATGACGTATG
TTCCCATAGTAACGCCAATAGGGACTTTCCATTGACGTCAATGGGTGGAGTATTTACGGTAAACTGCCCA
CTTGGCAGTACATCAAGTGTATCATATGCCAAGTACGCCCCCTATTGACGTCAATGACGGTAAATGGCCC
GCCTGGCATTATGCCCAGTACATGACCTTATGGGACTTTCCTACTTGGCAGTACATCTACGTATTAGTCA
TCGCTATTACCATGGTGATGCGGTTTTGGCAGTACATCAATGGGCGTGGATAGCGGTTTGACTCACGGGG
ATTTCCAAGTCTCCACCCCATTGACGTCAATGGGAGTTTGTTTTGGCACCAAAATCAACGGGACTTTCCA
AAATGTCGTAACAACTCCGCCCCATTGACGCAAATGGGCGGTAGGCGTGTACGGTGGGAGGTCTATATAA
GCAGCGCGTTTTGCCTGTACTGGGTCTCTCTGGTTAGACCAGATCTGAGCCTGGGAGCTCTCTGGCTAAC
TAGGGAACCCACTGCTTAAGCCTCAATAAAGCTTGCCTTGAGTGCTTCAAGTAGTGTGTGCCCGTCTGTT
GTGTGACTCTGGTAACTAGAGATCCCTCAGACCCTTTTAGTCAGTGTGGAAAATCTCTAGCAGTGGCGCC
CGAACAGGGACTTGAAAGCGAAAGGGAAACCAGAGGAGCTCTCTCGACGCAGGACTCGGCTTGCTGAAGC
GCGCACGGCAAGAGGCGAGGGGCGGCGACTGGTGAGTACGCCAAAAATTTTGACTAGCGGAGGCTAGAAG
GAGAGAGATGGGTGCGAGAGCGTCAGTATTAAGCGGGGGAGAATTAGATCGCGATGGGAAAAAATTCGGT
TAAGGCCAGGGGGAAAGAAAAAATATAAATTAAAACATATAGTATGGGCAAGCAGGGAGCTAGAACGATT
CGCAGTTAATCCTGGCCTGTTAGAAACATCAGAAGGCTGTAGACAAATACTGGGACAGCTACAACCATCC
CTTCAGACAGGATCAGAAGAACTTAGATCATTATATAATACAGTAGCAACCCTCTATTGTGTGCATCAAA
GGATAGAGATAAAAGACACCAAGGAAGCTTTAGACAAGATAGAGGAAGAGCAAAACAAAAGTAAGACCAC
CGCACAGCAAGCGGCCGGCCGCTGATCTTCAGACCTGGAGGAGGAGATATGAGGGACAATTGGAGAAGTG
AATTATATAAATATAAAGTAGTAAAAATTGAACCATTAGGAGTAGCACCCACCAAGGCAAAGAGAAGAGT
GGTGCAGAGAGAAAAAAGAGCAGTGGGAATAGGAGCTTTGTTCCTTGGGTTCTTGGGAGCAGCAGGAAGC
ACTATGGGCGCAGCGTCAATGACGCTGACGGTACAGGCCAGACAATTATTGTCTGGTATAGTGCAGCAGC
AGAACAATTTGCTGAGGGCTATTGAGGCGCAACAGCATCTGTTGCAACTCACAGTCTGGGGCATCAAGCA
GCTCCAGGCAAGAATCCTGGCTGTGGAAAGATACCTAAAGGATCAACAGCTCCTGGGGATTTGGGGTTGC
TCTGGAAAACTCATTTGCACCACTGCTGTGCCTTGGAATGCTAGTTGGAGTAATAAATCTCTGGAACAGA
TTTGGAATCACACGACCTGGATGGAGTGGGACAGAGAAATTAACAATTACACAAGCTTAATACACTCCTT
AATTGAAGAATCGCAAAACCAGCAAGAAAAGAATGAACAAGAATTATTGGAATTAGATAAATGGGCAAGT
TTGTGGAATTGGTTTAACATAACAAATTGGCTGTGGTATATAAAATTATTCATAATGATAGTAGGAGGCT
TGGTAGGTTTAAGAATAGTTTTTGCTGTACTTTCTATAGTGAATAGAGTTAGGCAGGGATATTCACCATT
ATCGTTTCAGACCCACCTCCCAACCCCGAGGGGACCCGACAGGCCCGAAGGAATAGAAGAAGAAGGTGGA
GAGAGAGACAGAGACAGATCCATTCGATTAGTGAACGGATCGGCACTGCGTGCGCCAATTCTGCAGACAA
ATGGCAGTATTCATCCACAATTTTAAAAGAAAAGGGGGGATTGGGGGGTACAGTGCAGGGGAAAGAATAG
TAGACATAATAGCAACAGACATACAAACTAAAGAATTACAAAAACAAATTACAAAAATTCAAAATTTTCG
GGTTTATTACAGGGACAGCAGAGATCCAGTTTGGTTAATTAACTGCAGCCCCGATAAAATAAAAGATTTT
ATTTAGTCTCCAGAAAAAGGGGGGAATGAAAGACCCCACCTGTAGGTTTGGCAAGCTAGCTGCAGTAACG
CCATTTTGCAAGGCATGGAAAAATACCAAACCAAGAATAGAGAAGTTCAGATCAAGGGCGGGTACATGAA
AATAGCTAACGTTGGGCCAAACAGGATATCTGCGGTGAGCAGTTTCGGCCCCGGCCCGGGGCCAAGAACA
GATGGTCACCGCAGTTTCGGCCCCGGCCCGAGGCCAAGAACAGATGGTCCCCAGATATGGCCCAACCCTC
AGCAGTTTCTTAAGACCCATCAGATGTTTCCAGGCTCCCCCAAGGACCTGAAATGACCCTGCGCCTTATT
TGAATTAACCAATCAGCCTGCTTCTCGCTTCTGTTCGCGCGCTTCTGCTTCCCGAGCTCTATAAAAGAGC
TCACAACCCCTCACTCGGCGCGCCAGTCCTCCGACAGACTGAGTCGCCCGGGGGTCTAGTGCCACCATGA
CCGAGTACAAGCCCACGGTGCGCCTCGCCACCCGCGACGACGTCCCCCGGGCCGTACGCACCCTCGCCGC
CGCGTTCGCCGACTACCCCGCCACGCGCCACACCGTGGACCCGGACCGCCACATCGAGCGGGTCACCGAG
CTGCAAGAACTCTTCCTCACGCGCGTCGGGCTCGACATCGGCAAGGTGTGGGTCGCGGACGACGGCGCCG
CGGTGGCGGTCTGGACCACGCCGGAGAGCGTCGAAGCGGGGGCGGTGTTCGCCGAGATCGGCCCGCGCAT
GGCCGAGTTGAGCGGTTCCCGGCTGGCCGCGCAGCAACAGATGGAAGGCCTCCTGGCGCCGCACCGGCCC
AAGGAGCCCGCGTGGTTCCTGGCCACCGTCGGCGTCTCGCCCGACCACCAGGGCAAGGGTCTGGGCAGCG
CCGTCGTGCTCCCCGGAGTGGAGGCGGCCGAGCGCGCCGGGGTGCCCGCCTTCCTGGAGACCTCCGCGCC
CCGCAACCTCCCCTTCTACGAGCGGCTCGGCTTCACCGTCACCGCCGACGTCGAGGTGCCCGAAGGACCG
CGCACCTGGTGCATGACCCGCAAGCCCGGTGCCATGCAGATCTTTGTGAAGACCCTCACTGGCAAAACCA
TCACCCTTGAGGTCGAGCCCAGTGACACCATTGAGAATGTCAAAGCCAAAATTCAAGACAAGGAGGGTAT
CCCACCTGACCAGCAGCGTCTGATATTTGCCGGCAGACAGCTGGAGGATGGCCGCACTCTCTCAGACTAC
AACATCCAGAAAGAGTCCACCCTGCACCTGGTGTTGCGCCTGCGAGGTGGCATGGCTTCTGGGATCCTGG
TTAATGTAAAGGAGGAGGTGACCTGCCCCATCTGCCTGGAACTCCTGACACAACCCCTGAGCCTGGACTG
CGGCCACAGCTTCTGTCAGGCCTGTTTAACAGCTAACCACAAGAAGTCCATGCTAGACAAAGGAGAGAGT
AGCTGCCCTGTGTGCCGGATCAGTTACCAGCCTGAGAACATACGGCCTAATCGGCATGTAGCCAACATAG
TGGAGAAGCTCAGGGAGGTCAAGTTGAGCCCAGAGGGGCAGAAAGTTGATCATTGTGCACGCCATGGAGA
GAAACTTCTACTCTTCTGTCAGGAGGACGGGAAGGTCATTTGCTGGCTTTGTGAGCGGTCTCAGGAGCAC
CGTGGTCACCACACGTTCCTCACAGAGGAGGTTGCCCGGGAGTACCAAGTGAAGCTCCAGGCAGCTCTGG
AGATGCTGAGGCAGAAGCAGCAGGAAGCTGAAGAGTTGGAAGCTGACATCAGAGAAGAGAAAGCTTCCTG
GAAGACTCAAATACAGTATGACAAAACCAACGTCTTGGCAGATTTTGAGCAACTGAGAGACATCCTGGAC
TGGGAGGAGAGCAATGAGCTGCAAAACCTGGAGAAGGAGGAGGAAGACATTCTGAAAAGCCTTACGAACT
CTGAAACTGAGATGGTGCAGCAGACCCAGTCCCTGAGAGAGCTCATCTCAGATCTGGAGCATCGGCTGCA
GGGGTCAGTGATGGAGCTGCTTCAGGGTGTGGATGGCGTCATAAAAAGGACGGAGAACGTGACCTTGAAG
AAGCCAGAAACTTTTCCAAAAAATCAAAGGAGAGTGTTTCGAGCTCCTGATCTGAAAGGAATGCTAGAAG
TGTTTAGAGAGCTGACAGATGTCCGACGCTACTGGGTTGATGTGACAGTGGCTCCAAACAACATTTCATG
TGCTGTCATTTCTGAAGATAAGAGACAAGTGAGCTCTCCGAAACCACAGATAATATATGGGGCACGAGGG
ACAAGATACCAGACATTTGTGAATTTCAATTATTGTACTGGCATCCTGGGCTCTCAAAGTATCACATCAG
GGAAACATTACTGGGAGGTAGACGTGTCCAAGAAAACTGCTTGGATACTGGGGGTATGTGCTGGCTTCCA
ACCTGATGCAATGTGTAATATTGAAAAAAATGAAAATTATCAACCTAAATACGGCTACTGGGTTATAGGG
TTAGAGGAAGGAGTTAAATGTAGTGCTTTCCAGGATAGTTCCTTCCATACTCCTTCTGTTCCTTTCATTG
TGCCCCTCTCTGTGATTATTTGTCCTGATCGTGTTGGAGTTTTCCTAGACTATGAGGCTTGCACTGTCTC
ATTCTTCAATATCACAAACCATGGATTTCTCATCTATAAGTTTTCTCACTGTTCTTTTTCTCAGCCTGTA
TTTCCATATTTAAATCCTAGAAAATGTGGAGTCCCCATGACTCTGTGCTCACCAAGCTCTTGAGCGGCCG
CCTTCTTAACCCAACAGAAGGCTCGAGAAGGTATATTGCTGTTGACAGTGAGCGCGCCAAGCATGCCTCA
CTGCAATAGTGAAGCCACAGATGTATTGCAGTGAGGCATGCTTGGCATGCCTACTGCCTCGGACTTCAAG
GGGCTAGAATTCGGCAGCTGTAGATCTTAGCCACTTTTTAAAAGAAAAGGGGGGACTGGAAGGGCTAACT
GCATCCGGACTGTACTGGGTCTCTCTGGTTAGACCAGATCTGAGCCTGGGAGCTCTCTGGCTAACTAGGG
AACCCACTGCTTAAGCCTCAATAAAGCTTGCCTTGAGTGCTTCAAGTAGTGTGTGCCCGTCTGTTGTGTG
ACTCTGGTAACTAGAGATCCCTCAGACCCTTTTAGTCAGTGTGGAAAATCTCTAGCAGGGCCCGTTTCAT
GTGAGCAAAAGGCCAGCAAAAGGCCAGGAACCGTAAAAAGGCCGCGTTGCTGGCGTTTTTCCATAGGCTC
CGCCCCCCTGACGAGCATCACAAAAATCGACGCTCAAGTCAGAGGTGGCGAAACCCGACAGGACTATAAA
GATACCAGGCGTTTCCCCCTGGAAGCTCCCTCGTGCGCTCTCCTGTTCCGACCCTGCCGCTTACCGGATA
CCTGTCCGCCTTTCTCCCTTCGGGAAGCGTGGCGCTTTCTCATAGCTCACGCTGTAGGTATCTCAGTTCG
GTGTAGGTCGTTCGCTCCAAGCTGGGCTGTGTGCACGAACCCCCCGTTCAGCCCGACCGCTGCGCCTTAT
CCGGTAACTATCGTCTTGAGTCCAACCCGGTAAGACACGACTTATCGCCACTGGCAGCAGCCACTGGTAA
CAGGATTAGCAGAGCGAGGTATGTAGGCGGTGCTACAGAGTTCTTGAAGTGGTGGCCTAACTACGGCTAC
ACTAGAAGAACAGTATTTGGTATCTGCGCTCTGCTGAAGCCAGTTACCTTCGGAAAAAGAGTTGGTAGCT
CTTGATCCGGCAAACAAACCACCGCTGGTAGCGGTGGTTTTTTTGTTTGCAAGCAGCAGATTACGCGCAG
AAAAAAAGGATCTCAAGAAGATCCTTTGATCTTTTCTACGGGGTCTGACGCTCAGTGGAACGAAAACTCA
CGTTAAGGGATTTTGGTCATGAGATTATCAAAAAGGATCTTCACCTAGATCCTTTTAAATTAAAAATGAA
GTTTTAAATCAATCTAAAGTATATATGAGTAAACTTGGTCTGACAGTTACCAATGCTTAATCAGTGAGGC
ACCTATCTCAGCGATCTGTCTATTTCGTTCATCCATAGTTGCCTGACTCCCCGTCGTGTAGATAACTACG
ATACGGGAGGGCTTACCATCTGGCCCCAGTGCTGCAATGATACCGCGAGACCCACGCTCACCGGCTCCAG
ATTTATCAGCAATAAACCAGCCAGCCGGAAGGGCCGAGCGCAGAAGTGGTCCTGCAACTTTATCCGCCTC
CATCCAGTCTATTAATTGTTGCCGGGAAGCTAGAGTAAGTAGTTCGCCAGTTAATAGTTTGCGCAACGTT
GTTGCCATTGCTACAGGCATCGTGGTGTCACGCTCGTCGTTTGGTATGGCTTCATTCAGCTCCGGTTCCC
AACGATCAAGGCGAGTTACATGATCCCCCATGTTGTGCAAAAAAGCGGTTAGCTCCTTCGGTCCTCCGAT
CGTTGTCAGAAGTAAGTTGGCCGCAGTGTTATCACTCATGGTTATGGCAGCACTGCATAATTCTCTTACT
GTCATGCCATCCGTAAGATGCTTTTCTGTGACTGGTGAGTACTCAACCAAGTCATTCTGAGAATAGTGTA
TGCGGCGACCGAGTTGCTCTTGCCCGGCGTCAATACGGGATAATACCGCGCCACATAGCAGAACTTTAAA
AGTGCTCATCATTGGAAAACGTTCTTCGGGGCGAAAACTCTCAAGGATCTTACCGCTGTTGAGATCCAGT
TCGATGTAACCCACTCGTGCACCCAACTGATCTTCAGCATCTTTTACTTTCACCAGCGTTTCTGGGTGAG
CAAAAACAGGAAGGCAAAATGCCGCAAAAAAGGGAATAAGGGCGACACGGAAATGTTGAATACTCATACT
CTTCCTTTTTCAATATTATTGAAGCATTTATCAGGGTTATTGTCTCATGAGCGGATACATATTTGAATGT
ATTTAGAAAAATAAACAAATAGGGGTTCCGCGCACATTTCCCCGAAAAGTGCCACCTGACGTCGACGGAT
CGGGAGATCTCCCGATCCCCTATGGTGCACTCTCAGTACAATCTGCTCTGATGCCGCATAGTTAAGCCAG
TATCTGCTCCCTGCTTGTGTGTTGGAGGTCGCTGAGTAGTGCGCGAGCAAAATTTAAGCTACAACAAGGC
AAGGCTTGACCGACAATTGCATGAAGAATCT
