>Addgene plasmid #132938 | pPU-huTRIMmiR30-TRIM5 | depositor partial sequence | sequence record 255506 | human TRIM5
ATGGCTTCTGGGATCCTGGTTAATGTAAAGGAGGAGGTGACCTGCCCCATCTGCCTGGAACTCCTGACAC
AACCCCTGAGCCTGGACTGCGGCCACAGCTTCTGTCAGGCCTGTTTAACAGCTAACCACAAGAAGTCCAT
GCTAGACAAAGGAGAGAGTAGCTGCCCTGTGTGCCGGATCAGTTACCAGCCTGAGAACATACGGCCTAAT
CGGCATGTAGCCAACATAGTGGAGAAGCTCAGGGAGGTCAAGTTGAGCCCAGAGGGGCAGAAAGTTGATC
ATTGTGCACGCCATGGAGAGAAACTTCTACTCTTCTGTCAGGAGGACGGGAAGGTCATTTGCTGGCTTTG
TGAGCGGTCTCAGGAGCACCGTGGTCACCACACGTTCCTCACAGAGGAGGTTGCCCGGGAGTACCAAGTG
AAGCTCCAGGCAGCTCTGGAGATGCTGAGGCAGAAGCAGCAGGAAGCTGAAGAGTTGGAAGCTGACATCA
GAGAAGAGAAAGCTTCCTGGAAGACTCAAATACAGTATGACAAAACCAACGTCTTGGCAGATTTTGAGCA
ACTGAGAGACATCCTGGACTGGGAGGAGAGCAATGAGCTGCAAAACCTGGAGAAGGAGGAGGAAGACATT
CTGAAAAGCCTTACGAACTCTGAAACTGAGATGGTGCAGCAGACCCAGTCCCTGAGAGAGCTCATCTCAG
ATCTGGAGCATCGGCTGCAGGGGTCAGTGATGGAGCTGCTTCAGGGTGTGGATGGCGTCATAAAAAGGAC
GGAGAACGTGACCTTGAAGAAGCCAGAAACTTTTCCAAAAAATCAAAGGAGAGTGTTTCGAGCTCCTGAT
CTGAAAGGAATGCTAGAAGTGTTTAGAGAGCTGACAGATGTCCGACGCTACTGGGTTGATGTGACAGTGG
CTCCAAACAACATTTCATGTGCTGTCATTTCTGAAGATAAGAGACAAGTGAGCTCTCCGAAACCACAGAT
AATATATGGGGCACGAGGGACAAGATACCAGACATTTGTGAATTTCAATTATTGTACTGGCATCCTGGGC
TCTCAAAGTATCACATCAGGGAAACATTACTGGGAGGTAGACGTGTCCAAGAAAACTGCTTGGATACTGG
GGGTATGTGCTGGCTTCCAACCTGATGCAATGTGTAATATTGAAAAAAATGAAAATTATCAACCTAAATA
CGGCTACTGGGTTATAGGGTTAGAGGAAGGAGTTAAATGTAGTGCTTTCCAGGATAGTTCCTTCCATACT
CCTTCTGTTCCTTTCATTGTGCCCCTCTCTGTGATTATTTGTCCTGATCGTGTTGGAGTTTTCCTAGACT
ATGAGGCTTGCACTGTCTCATTCTTCAATATCACAAACCATGGATTTCTCATCTATAAGTTTTCTCACTG
TTCTTTTTCTCAGCCTGTATTTCCATATTTAAATCCTAGAAAATGTGGAGTCCCCATGACTCTGTGCTCA
CCAAGCTCTTGA
